Addgene plasmid #230408: AiP15302 - pAAV-AiE0357h_3xC3-minBG-SYFP2-WPRE3-BGHpA (Alias: CN5302)
Purpose: AiE0357h_3xC3 is an enhancer sequence, designed to drive AAV-mediated transgene expression in specific populations of brain cells
Depositing lab: Allen Institute for Brain Science & Jonathan Ting. Depositing organization: Allen Institute. Publication: A suite of enhancer AAVs and transgenic mouse lines for genetic access to cortical cell types. Ben-Simon Y, Hooper M, Narayan S, Daigle TL, Dwivedi D, Way SW, Oster A, Stafford DA, Mich JK, Taormina MJ, Martinez RA, Opitz-Araya X, Roth JR, Alexander JR, Allen S, Amster A, Arbuckle J, Ayala A, Baker PM, Bakken TE, Barcelli T, Barta S, Bendrick J, Bertagnolli D, Bielstein C, Bishwakarma P, Bowlus J, Boyer G, Brouner K, Casian B, Casper T, Chakka AB, Chakrabarty R, Chance RK, Chavan S, Clark M, Colbert K, Collman F, Daniel S, Departee M, DiValentin P, Donadio N, Dotson N, Egdorf T, Fliss T, Gabitto M, Garcia J, Gary A, Gasperini M, Gloe J, Goldy J, Gore BB, Graybuck L, Greisman N, Haeseleer F, Halterman C, Haradon Z, Hastings SD, Helback O, Ho W, Hockemeyer D, Huang C, Huff S, Hunker A, Johansen N, Jones D, Juneau Z, Kalmbach B, Kannan M, Khem S, Kussick E, Kutsal R, Larsen R, Lee C, Lee AY, Leibly M, Lenz GH, Li S, Liang E, Lusk N, Madigan Z, Malloy J, Malone J, McCue R, Melchor J, Mollenkopf T, Moosman S, Morin E, Newman D, Ng L, Ngo K, Omstead V, Otto S, Oyama A, Pena N, Pham T, Phillips E, Pom CA, Potekhina L, Ransford S, Ray PL, Rette D, Reynoldson C, Rimorin C, Rocha D, Ruiz A, Sanchez REA, Sawyer L, Sedeno-Cortes A, Sevigny JP, Shapovalova N, Shepard N, Shulga L, Sigler AR, Siverts L, Soliman S, Somasundaram S, Staats B, Stewart K, Szelenyi E, Tieu M, Trader C, Tran A, van Velthoven CTJ, Walker M, Wang Y, Weed N, Wirthlin M, Wood T, Wynalda B, Yao Z, Zhou T, Ariza J, Dee N, Reding M, Ronellenfitch K, Mufti S, Sunkin SM, Smith KA, Esposito L, Waters J, Thyagarajan B, Yao S, Lein ES, Zeng H, Levi BP, Ngai J, Ting JT, Tasic B. Cell. 2025 May 16:S0092-8674(25)00513-6. doi: 10.1016/j.cell.2025.05.002. PubMed 40403729.
Backbone
  Vector backbone: pAAV2
  Vector type: AAV
Growth in bacteria
  Bacterial resistance: Ampicillin, 100 μg/mL
  Growth temperature: 37°C
  Growth strain: NEB Stable
  Copy number: High Copy
Gene/Insert
  Gene/Insert name: SYFP2
  Species: Synthetic
  Promoter: minBG
  Cloning method: Gibson Cloning
Terms and licenses: Academic/Nonprofit Terms; Industry Terms: Not Available to Industry
How to cite: AiP15302 - pAAV-AiE0357h_3xC3-minBG-SYFP2-WPRE3-BGHpA (Alias: CN5302) was a gift from Allen Institute for Brain Science & Jonathan Ting (Addgene plasmid # 230408 ; http://n2t.net/addgene:230408 ; RRID:Addgene_230408)
