[The description below was written by a language model from this plasmid's Addgene catalogue record and pLannotate feature annotations shown in this document.]
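Description:
AiP15302 - pAAV-AiE0357h_3xC3-minBG-SYFP2-WPRE3-BGHpA (alias CN5302) is a 4,742 nt AAV transfer plasmid built on a pAAV2 backbone and intended for packaging into recombinant adeno-associated virus for delivery to brain tissue. In bacteria it is maintained as a high-copy plasmid through a ColE1/pUC-type origin and selected with ampicillin via the β-lactamase gene under its native promoter. An f1 phage origin is also present, along with short remnants of pBR322 bom and rop sequences. The record lists a recombination-deficient strain for growth, which is a common choice for keeping the repetitive ITRs intact.

The payload sits between AAV2 inverted terminal repeats, which provide the cis signals for replication and encapsidation of the vector genome. One ITR is annotated in full, while the other is detected only as short fragments. The expression cassette pairs the enhancer AiE0357h_3xC3 with the minBG minimal promoter. A minimal promoter of this kind gives little transcription by itself, so expression depends on the activity of the adjacent enhancer. Neither the enhancer nor minBG is annotated in the feature table, although the unannotated stretch upstream of the reporter is where they would lie. The construct name suggests a triplicated core of the enhancer, but the record does not spell this out. The reporter is SYFP2, a fast-maturing monomeric yellow fluorescent protein derived from Aequorea victoria. It is followed by WPRE3, a shortened woodchuck hepatitis virus posttranscriptional element that boosts transcript expression while saving packaging space, and by the bovine growth hormone polyadenylation signal.

The stated purpose is to drive AAV-mediated transgene expression in specific populations of brain cells, with SYFP2 fluorescence marking where the enhancer is active. The record does not specify which cell population is targeted.
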