Features (pLannotate 1.2.2; 14 found; start..end, strand, type, name):
     12..39      +  repeat_region  AAV2 ITR (fragment): inverted terminal repeat of adeno-associated virus serotype 2 inverted
     68..95      +  repeat_region  AAV2 ITR (fragment): inverted terminal repeat of adeno-associated virus serotype 2 inverted
    760..1476    +  CDS            SYFP2: SYFP2 is a basic (constitutively fluorescent) yellow fluorescent protein published in 2006, derived from Aequorea victoria. It is reported to be a very rapidly-maturing monomer with moderate acid sensitivity.
   1516..1673    +  misc_feature   WPRE (fragment): woodchuck hepatitis virus posttranscriptional regulatory element
   1679..1759    +  misc_feature   WPRE (fragment): woodchuck hepatitis virus posttranscriptional regulatory element
   1776..1887    +  polyA_signal   bGH poly(A) signal: bovine growth hormone polyadenylation signal
   2005..2145    +  repeat_region  AAV2 ITR: inverted terminal repeat of adeno-associated virus serotype 2 inverted
   2150..2201    -  misc_feature   bom (fragment): basis of mobility region from pBR322
   2220..2675    +  rep_origin     f1 ori (sequence partly withheld): f1 bacteriophage origin of replication; arrow indicates direction of (+) strand synthesis
   2676..2725    -  misc_feature   bom (fragment): basis of mobility region from pBR322
   2827..2862    -  CDS            rop (fragment): Rop protein, which maintains plasmids at low copy number; rop
   2957..3061    +  promoter       AmpR promoter: bla
   3062..3922    +  CDS            AmpR: β-lactamase; bla; confers resistance to ampicillin, carbenicillin, and related antibiotics
   4093..4681    +  rep_origin     ori: high-copy-number ColE1/pMB1/pBR322/pUC origin of replication
>Addgene plasmid #230408 | AiP15302 - pAAV-AiE0357h_3xC3-minBG-SYFP2-WPRE3-BGHpA (Alias: CN5302) | addgene full sequence | sequence record 461936 | Addgene NGS Result
CCTGCAGGCAGCTGCGCGCTCGCTCGCTCACTGAGGCCGCCCGGGCGTCGGGCGACCTTTGGTCGCCCGG
CCTCAGTGAGCGAGCGAGCGCGCAGAGAGGGAGTGGCCAACTCCATCACTAGGGGTTCCTGCGGCCGCAC
GCGTCGGCCCCACTGAGCAAAGTCTGCTTGTTCACTGGAGTTCACACAGACTCCTTGCCAGGCCTGCCCA
GAATCCTGTCTCCTCTGACTTCCTGTGCTCTTGCATAATATTTCCTTGCTCCCTGAATGGCTGGCCCCAG
TGCAGGAGCAGCTCACTCACACTGCTGGACCGAGGGCGGCCCCACTGAGCAAAGTCTGCTTGTTCACTGG
AGTTCACACAGACTCCTTGCCAGGCCTGCCCAGAATCCTGTCTCCTCTGACTTCCTGTGCTCTTGCATAA
TATTTCCTTGCTCCCTGAATGGCTGGCCCCAGTGCAGGAGCAGCTCACTCACACTGCTGGACCGAGGGCG
GCCCCACTGAGCAAAGTCTGCTTGTTCACTGGAGTTCACACAGACTCCTTGCCAGGCCTGCCCAGAATCC
TGTCTCCTCTGACTTCCTGTGCTCTTGCATAATATTTCCTTGCTCCCTGAATGGCTGGCCCCAGTGCAGG
AGCAGCTCACTCACACTGCTGGACCGAGGGGAGCTCGGGCTGGGCATAAAAGTCAGGGCAGAGCCATCTA
TTGCTTACATTTGCTTCTGGGATCCAGATCTTTCGAAGCTAGCGCTACCGGTCGCCACCATGGTGAGCAA
GGGCGAGGAGCTGTTCACCGGGGTGGTGCCCATCCTGGTCGAGCTGGACGGCGACGTAAACGGCCACAAG
TTCAGCGTGTCCGGCGAGGGCGAGGGCGATGCCACCTACGGCAAGCTGACCCTGAAGCTGATCTGCACCA
CCGGCAAGCTGCCCGTGCCCTGGCCCACCCTCGTGACCACCCTGGGCTACGGCGTGCAGTGCTTCGCCCG
CTACCCCGACCACATGAAGCAGCACGACTTCTTCAAGTCCGCCATGCCCGAAGGCTACGTCCAGGAGCGC
ACCATCTTCTTCAAGGACGACGGCAACTACAAGACCCGCGCCGAGGTGAAGTTCGAGGGCGACACCCTGG
TGAACCGCATCGAGCTGAAGGGCATCGACTTCAAGGAGGACGGCAACATCCTGGGGCACAAGCTGGAGTA
CAACTACAACAGCCACAACGTCTATATCACCGCCGACAAGCAGAAGAACGGCATCAAGGCCAACTTCAAG
ATCCGCCACAACATCGAGGACGGCGGCGTGCAGCTCGCCGACCACTACCAGCAGAACACCCCCATCGGCG
ACGGCCCCGTGCTGCTGCCCGACAACCACTACCTGAGCTACCAGTCCAAGCTGAGCAAAGACCCCAACGA
GAAGCGCGATCACATGGTCCTGCTGGAGTTCGTGACCGCCGCCGGGATCACTCTCGGCATGGACGAGCTG
TACAAGTAAGTCGACGGCGCGCCGCGGCCGCGAATTCGATATCATAATCAACCTCTGGATTACAAAATTT
GTGAAAGATTGACTGGTATTCTTAACTATGTTGCTCCTTTTACGCTATGTGGATACGCTGCTTTAATGCC
TTTGTATCATGCTATTGCTTCCCGTATGGCTTTCATTTTCTCCTCCTTGTATAAATCCTGGTTAGTTCTT
GCCACGGCGGAACTCATCGCCGCCTGCCTTGCCCGCTGCTGGACAGGGGCTCGGCTGTTGGGCACTGACA
ATTCCGTGGCTCGAGAGATCTTCGACTGTGCCTTCTAGTTGCCAGCCATCTGTTGTTTGCCCCTCCCCCG
TGCCTTCCTTGACCCTGGAAGGTGCCACTCCCACTGTCCTTTCCTAATAAAATGAGGAAATTGCATCGCA
TTGTCTGAGTAGGTGTCATTCTATTCTGGGGGGTGGGGTGGGGCAGGACAGCAAGGGGGAGGATTGGGAA
GACAATAGCAGGCATGAGATCTCACGTGCGGACCGAGCGGCCGCAGGAACCCCTAGTGATGGAGTTGGCC
ACTCCCTCTCTGCGCGCTCGCTCGCTCACTGAGGCCGGGCGACCAAAGGTCGCCCGACGCCCGGGCTTTG
CCCGGGCGGCCTCAGTGAGCGAGCGAGCGCGCAGCTGCCTGCAGGGGCGCCTGATGCGGTATTTTCTCCT
TACGCATCTGTGCGGTATTTCACACCGCATA
[95 nt withheld, positions 2202-2296]
T
[46 nt withheld, positions 2298-2343]
C
[141 nt withheld, positions 2345-2485]
CCTTTGACGTTGGAGTCCACGTTCTTT
[37 nt withheld, positions 2513-2549]
ACTCTATCTCGGGCTATTCTTTTGATTTATAAGGGATTTTGCCGATTTCGGTCTATTGGTTAAAAAATGA
GCTGATTTAACAAAAATTTAACGCGAATTTTAACAAAATATTAACGTTTACAATTTTATGGTGCACTCTC
AGTACAATCTGCTCTGATGCCGCATAGTTAAGCCAGCCCCGACACCCGCCAACACCCGCTGACGCGCCCT
GACGGGCTTGTCTGCTCCCGGCATCCGCTTACAGACAAGCTGTGACCGTCTCCGGGAGCTGCATGTGTCA
GAGGTTTTCACCGTCATCACCGAAACGCGCGAGACGAAAGGGCCTCGTGATACGCCTATTTTTATAGGTT
AATGTCATGATAATAATGGTTTCTTAGACGTCAGGTGGCACTTTTCGGGGAAATGTGCGCGGAACCCCTA
TTTGTTTATTTTTCTAAATACATTCAAATATGTATCCGCTCATGAGACAATAACCCTGATAAATGCTTCA
ATAATATTGAAAAAGGAAGAGTATGAGTATTCAACATTTCCGTGTCGCCCTTATTCCCTTTTTTGCGGCA
TTTTGCCTTCCTGTTTTTGCTCACCCAGAAACGCTGGTGAAAGTAAAAGATGCTGAAGATCAGTTGGGTG
CACGAGTGGGTTACATCGAACTGGATCTCAACAGCGGTAAGATCCTTGAGAGTTTTCGCCCCGAAGAACG
TTTTCCAATGATGAGCACTTTTAAAGTTCTGCTATGTGGCGCGGTATTATCCCGTATTGACGCCGGGCAA
GAGCAACTCGGTCGCCGCATACACTATTCTCAGAATGACTTGGTTGAGTACTCACCAGTCACAGAAAAGC
ATCTTACGGATGGCATGACAGTAAGAGAATTATGCAGTGCTGCCATAACCATGAGTGATAACACTGCGGC
CAACTTACTTCTGACAACGATCGGAGGACCGAAGGAGCTAACCGCTTTTTTGCACAACATGGGGGATCAT
GTAACTCGCCTTGATCGTTGGGAACCGGAGCTGAATGAAGCCATACCAAACGACGAGCGTGACACCACGA
TGCCTGTAGCAATGGCAACAACGTTGCGCAAACTATTAACTGGCGAACTACTTACTCTAGCTTCCCGGCA
ACAATTAATAGACTGGATGGAGGCGGATAAAGTTGCAGGACCACTTCTGCGCTCGGCCCTTCCGGCTGGC
TGGTTTATTGCTGATAAATCTGGAGCCGGTGAGCGTGGGTCTCGCGGTATCATTGCAGCACTGGGGCCAG
ATGGTAAGCCCTCCCGTATCGTAGTTATCTACACGACGGGGAGTCAGGCAACTATGGATGAACGAAATAG
ACAGATCGCTGAGATAGGTGCCTCACTGATTAAGCATTGGTAACTGTCAGACCAAGTTTACTCATATATA
CTTTAGATTGATTTAAAACTTCATTTTTAATTTAAAAGGATCTAGGTGAAGATCCTTTTTGATAATCTCA
TGACCAAAATCCCTTAACGTGAGTTTTCGTTCCACTGAGCGTCAGACCCCGTAGAAAAGATCAAAGGATC
TTCTTGAGATCCTTTTTTTCTGCGCGTAATCTGCTGCTTGCAAACAAAAAAACCACCGCTACCAGCGGTG
GTTTGTTTGCCGGATCAAGAGCTACCAACTCTTTTTCCGAAGGTAACTGGCTTCAGCAGAGCGCAGATAC
CAAATACTGTTCTTCTAGTGTAGCCGTAGTTAGGCCACCACTTCAAGAACTCTGTAGCACCGCCTACATA
CCTCGCTCTGCTAATCCTGTTACCAGTGGCTGCTGCCAGTGGCGATAAGTCGTGTCTTACCGGGTTGGAC
TCAAGACGATAGTTACCGGATAAGGCGCAGCGGTCGGGCTGAACGGGGGGTTCGTGCACACAGCCCAGCT
TGGAGCGAACGACCTACACCGAACTGAGATACCTACAGCGTGAGCTATGAGAAAGCGCCACGCTTCCCGA
AGGGAGAAAGGCGGACAGGTATCCGGTAAGCGGCAGGGTCGGAACAGGAGAGCGCACGAGGGAGCTTCCA
GGGGGAAACGCCTGGTATCTTTATAGTCCTGTCGGGTTTCGCCACCTCTGACTTGAGCGTCGATTTTTGT
GATGCTCGTCAGGGGGGCGGAGCCTATGGAAAAACGCCAGCAACGCGGCCTTTTTACGGTTCCTGGCCTT
TTGCTGGCCTTTTGCTCACATGT
